LOCUS       Exported 7724 bp ds-DNA circular SYN 13-MAY-2021
DEFINITION  NFAT-driven ZsGreen-1 reporter gene with mutated human CD4 gene.
ACCESSION   .
VERSION     .
KEYWORDS    8xNFAT-ZsG-muhCD4
SOURCE      synthetic DNA construct
  ORGANISM  synthetic DNA construct
REFERENCE   1 (bases 1 to 7724)
  TITLE     Nakayama lab plasmids
REFERENCE   2 (bases 1 to 7724)
  AUTHORS   .
  TITLE     Direct Submission
  JOURNAL   Exported May 13, 2021 from SnapGene Server 1.1.58
            http://www.snapgene.com
FEATURES             Location/Qualifiers
     source          1..7724
                     /organism="synthetic DNA construct"
                     /mol_type="other DNA"
     enhancer        26..405
                     /label=CMV enhancer
                     /note="human cytomegalovirus immediate early enhancer"
     promoter        406..609
                     /label=CMV promoter
                     /note="human cytomegalovirus (CMV) immediate early
                     promoter"
     primer_bind     560..580
                     /label=CMV-F
                     /note="Human CMV immediate early promoter, forward primer"
     LTR             610..785
                     /label=5' LTR (truncated)
                     /note="truncated long terminal repeat from Moloney murine
                     sarcoma virus"
     misc_feature    848..1047
                     /label=MMLV Psi
                     /note="packaging signal of Moloney murine leukemia virus
                     (MMLV)"
     CDS             1248..1664
                     /label=gag (truncated)
                     /note="truncated Moloney murine leukemia virus (MMLV) gag
                     gene lacking the start codon"
     primer_bind     1594..1616
                     /label=pLXSN 5'
                     /note="Murine stem cell virus, forward primer. Also called
                     MSCV"
     primer_bind     1632..1648
                     /label=pBABE 5'
                     /note="Psi packaging signal, forward primer for pBABE
                     vectors"
     protein_bind    1698..1727
                     /label=NFAT binding site
                     /bound_moiety="NFAT transcription factor"
                     /note="NFAT binding site from the human interleukin 2
                     (IL-2) gene (Mattila et al., 1990)"
     protein_bind    1728..1757
                     /label=NFAT binding site
                     /bound_moiety="NFAT transcription factor"
                     /note="NFAT binding site from the human interleukin 2
                     (IL-2) gene (Mattila et al., 1990)"
     protein_bind    1758..1787
                     /label=NFAT binding site
                     /bound_moiety="NFAT transcription factor"
                     /note="NFAT binding site from the human interleukin 2
                     (IL-2) gene (Mattila et al., 1990)"
     protein_bind    1788..1817
                     /label=NFAT binding site
                     /bound_moiety="NFAT transcription factor"
                     /note="NFAT binding site from the human interleukin 2
                     (IL-2) gene (Mattila et al., 1990)"
     protein_bind    1818..1847
                     /label=NFAT binding site
                     /bound_moiety="NFAT transcription factor"
                     /note="NFAT binding site from the human interleukin 2
                     (IL-2) gene (Mattila et al., 1990)"
     protein_bind    1848..1877
                     /label=NFAT binding site
                     /bound_moiety="NFAT transcription factor"
                     /note="NFAT binding site from the human interleukin 2
                     (IL-2) gene (Mattila et al., 1990)"
     protein_bind    1878..1907
                     /label=NFAT binding site
                     /bound_moiety="NFAT transcription factor"
                     /note="NFAT binding site from the human interleukin 2
                     (IL-2) gene (Mattila et al., 1990)"
     protein_bind    1908..1937
                     /label=NFAT binding site
                     /bound_moiety="NFAT transcription factor"
                     /note="NFAT binding site from the human interleukin 2
                     (IL-2) gene (Mattila et al., 1990)"
     promoter        1949..1980
                     /label=minP
                     /note="minimal TATA-box promoter with low basal activity"
     regulatory      1994..2003
                     /regulatory_class="other"
                     /note="vertebrate consensus sequence for strong initiation
                     of translation (Kozak, 1987)"
     CDS             2000..2695
                     /codon_start=1
                     /product="Zoanthus green fluorescent protein"
                     /label=ZsGreen1
                     /note="mammalian codon-optimized"
                     /translation="MAQSKHGLTKEMTMKYRMEGCVDGHKFVITGEGIGYPFKGKQAIN
                     LCVVEGGPLPFAEDILSAAFMYGNRVFTEYPQDIVDYFKNSCPAGYTWDRSFLFEDGAV
                     CICNADITVSVEENCMYHESKFYGVNFPADGPVMKKMTDNWEPSCEKIIPVPKQGILKG
                     DVSMYLLLKDGGRLRCQFDTVYKAKSVPRKMPDWHFIQHKLTREDRSDAKNQKWHLTEH
                     AIASGSALP"
     promoter        2718..3217
                     /label=PGK promoter
                     /note="mouse phosphoglycerate kinase 1 promoter"
     primer_bind     complement(2753..2776)
                     /label=MSCV-rev
                     /note="Murine stem cell virus, reverse primer"
     primer_bind     3150..3169
                     /label=mPGK-F
                     /note="Mouse PGK promoter, forward primer"
     CDS             3235..4611
                     /codon_start=1
                     /product="human CD4 cell surface glycoprotein"
                     /label=CD4
                     /translation="MNRGVPFRHLLLVLQLALLPAATQGKKVVLGKKGDTVELTCTASQ
                     KKSIQFHWKNSNQIKILGNYGSFLWKGPSKLNDRADSRRSLWDQGNFPLIIKNLKIEDS
                     DTYICEVEDQKEEVQLLVFGLTANSDTHLLQGQSLTLTLESPPGSSPSVQCRSPRGKNI
                     QGGKTLSVSQLELQDSGTWTCTVLQNQKKVEFKIDIVVLAFQKASSIVYKKEGEQVEFS
                     FPLAFTVEKLTGSGELWWQAERASSSKSWITFDLKNKEVSVKRVTQDPKLQMGKKLPLH
                     LTLPQALPQYAGSGNLTLALEAKTGKLHQEVNLVVMRATQLQKNLTCEVWGPTSPKLML
                     SLKLENKEAKVSKREKAVWVLNPEAGMWQCLLSDSGQVLLESNIKVLPTWSTPVQPMAL
                     IVLGGVAGLLLFIGLGIFFCVRCRHRRRQAERMSQIKRLLSEKKTCQCPHRFQKTCSPI
                     "
     LTR             4692..5117
                     /label=3' LTR (Delta-U3)
                     /note="self-inactivating 3' long terminal repeat (LTR) from
                     Moloney murine leukemia virus"
     rep_origin      complement(5287..5875)
                     /direction=LEFT
                     /label=ori
                     /note="high-copy-number ColE1/pMB1/pBR322/pUC origin of
                     replication"
     primer_bind     complement(5367..5386)
                     /label=pBR322ori-F
                     /note="pBR322 origin, forward primer"
     CDS             complement(6046..6906)
                     /codon_start=1
                     /gene="bla"
                     /product="beta-lactamase"
                     /label=AmpR
                     /note="confers resistance to ampicillin, carbenicillin, and
                     related antibiotics"
                     /translation="MSIQHFRVALIPFFAAFCLPVFAHPETLVKVKDAEDQLGARVGYI
                     ELDLNSGKILESFRPEERFPMMSTFKVLLCGAVLSRIDAGQEQLGRRIHYSQNDLVEYS
                     PVTEKHLTDGMTVRELCSAAITMSDNTAANLLLTTIGGPKELTAFLHNMGDHVTRLDRW
                     EPELNEAIPNDERDTTMPVAMATTLRKLLTGELLTLASRQQLIDWMEADKVAGPLLRSA
                     LPAGWFIADKSGAGERGSRGIIAALGPDGKPSRIVVIYTTGSQATMDERNRQIAEIGAS
                     LIKHW"
     primer_bind     6669..6688
                     /label=Amp-R
                     /note="Ampicillin resistance gene, reverse primer"
     promoter        complement(6907..7011)
                     /gene="bla"
                     /label=AmpR promoter
     primer_bind     7079..7097
                     /label=pBRforEco
                     /note="pBR322 vectors, upsteam of EcoRI site, forward
                     primer"
     primer_bind     complement(7135..7157)
                     /label=pGEX 3'
                     /note="pGEX vectors, reverse primer"
     primer_bind     7257..7276
                     /label=pRS-marker
                     /note="pRS vectors, use to sequence yeast selectable
                     marker"
     primer_bind     7470..7492
                     /label=M13/pUC Forward
                     /note="In lacZ gene"
     primer_bind     7620..7639
                     /label=pBRrevBam
                     /note="pBR322 vectors, tet region, downstream of BamHI,
                     reverse primer"
ORIGIN
        1 gatatcccaa cattaccgcc atgttgacat tgattattga ctagttatta atagtaatca
       61 attacggggt cattagttca tagcccatat atggagttcc gcgttacata acttacggta
      121 aatggcccgc ctggctgacc gcccaacgac ccccgcccat tgacgtcaat aatgacgtat
      181 gttcccatag taacgccaat agggactttc cattgacgtc aatgggtgga gtatttacgg
      241 taaactgccc acttggcagt acatcaagtg tatcatatgc caagtacgcc ccctattgac
      301 gtcaatgacg gtaaatggcc cgcctggcat tatgcccagt acatgacctt atgggacttt
      361 cctacttggc agtacatcta cgtattagtc atcgctatta ccatggtgat gcggttttgg
      421 cagtacatca atgggcgtgg atagcggttt gactcacggg gatttccaag tctccacccc
      481 attgacgtca atgggagttt gttttggcac caaaatcaac gggactttcc aaaatgtcgt
      541 aacaactccg ccccattgac gcaaatgggc ggtaggcgtg tacggtggga ggtctatata
      601 agcagagctc aataaaagag cccacaaccc ctcactcggc gcgccagtct tccgatagac
      661 tgcgtcgccc gggtacccgt attcccaata aagcctcttg ctgtttgcat ccgaatcgtg
      721 gtctcgctgt tccttgggag ggtctcctct gagtgattga ctacccacga cgggggtctt
      781 tcatttgggg gctcgtccgg gatttggaga cccctgccca gggaccaccg acccaccacc
      841 gggaggtaag ctggccagca acttatctgt gtctgtccga ttgtctagtg tctatgtttg
      901 atgttatgcg cctgcgtctg tactagttag ctaactagct ctgtatctgg cggacccgtg
      961 gtggaactga cgagttctga acacccggcc gcaaccctgg gagacgtccc agggactttg
     1021 ggggccgttt ttgtggcccg acctgaggaa gggagtcgat gtggaatccg accccgtcag
     1081 gatatgtggt tctggtagga gacgagaacc taaaacagtt cccgcctccg tctgaatttt
     1141 tgctttcggt ttggaaccga agccgcgcgt cttgtctgct gcagcgctgc agcatcgttc
     1201 tgtgttgtct ctgtctgact gtgtttctgt atttgtctga aaattagggc cagactgtta
     1261 ccactccctt aagtttgacc ttaggtcact ggaaagatgt cgagcggatc gctcacaacc
     1321 agtcggtaga tgtcaagaag agacgttggg ttaccttctg ctctgcagaa tggccaacct
     1381 ttaacgtcgg atggccgcga gacggcacct ttaaccgaga cctcatcacc caggttaaga
     1441 tcaaggtctt ttcacctggc ccgcatggac acccagacca ggtcccctac atcgtgacct
     1501 gggaagcctt ggcttttgac ccccctccct gggtcaagcc ctttgtacac cctaagcctc
     1561 cgcctcctct tcctccatcc gccccgtctc tcccccttga acctcctcgt tcgaccccgc
     1621 ctcgatcctc cctttatcca gccctcactc cttctctagg cgccggaatt gaagatcatc
     1681 atgtctggat ccaagctgga ggaaaaactg tttcatacag aaggcgtgga ggaaaaactg
     1741 tttcatacag aaggcgtgga ggaaaaactg tttcatacag aaggcgtgga ggaaaaactg
     1801 tttcatacag aaggcgtgga ggaaaaactg tttcatacag aaggcgtgga ggaaaaactg
     1861 tttcatacag aaggcgtgga ggaaaaactg tttcatacag aaggcgtgga ggaaaaactg
     1921 tttcatacag aaggcgtcgc ggagactcta gagggtatat aatggaagct cgaattccag
     1981 tccccgagat ctcgccacca tggcccagtc caagcacggc ctgaccaagg agatgaccat
     2041 gaagtaccgc atggagggct gcgtggacgg ccacaagttc gtgatcaccg gcgagggcat
     2101 cggctacccc ttcaagggca agcaggccat caacctgtgc gtggtggagg gcggcccctt
     2161 gcccttcgcc gaggacatct tgtccgccgc cttcatgtac ggcaaccgcg tgttcaccga
     2221 gtacccccag gacatcgtcg actacttcaa gaactcctgc cccgccggct acacctggga
     2281 ccgctccttc ctgttcgagg acggcgccgt gtgcatctgc aacgccgaca tcaccgtgag
     2341 cgtggaggag aactgcatgt accacgagtc caagttctac ggcgtgaact tccccgccga
     2401 cggccccgtg atgaagaaga tgaccgacaa ctgggagccc tcctgcgaga agatcatccc
     2461 cgtgcccaag cagggcatct tgaagggcga cgtgagcatg tacctgctgc tgaaggacgg
     2521 tggccgcttg cgctgccagt tcgacaccgt gtacaaggcc aagtccgtgc cccgcaagat
     2581 gcccgactgg cacttcatcc agcacaagct gacccgcgag gaccgcagcg acgccaagaa
     2641 ccagaagtgg cacctgaccg agcacgccat cgcctccggc tccgccttgc cctgactcga
     2701 ggttaacgaa ttctaccggg taggggaggc gcttttccca aggcagtctg gagcatgcgc
     2761 tttagcagcc ccgctgggca cttggcgcta cacaagtggc ctctggcctc gcacacattc
     2821 cacatccacc ggtaggcgcc aaccggctcc gttctttggt ggccccttcg cgccaccttc
     2881 tactcctccc ctagtcagga agttcccccc cgccccgcag ctcgcgtcgt gcaggacgtg
     2941 acaaatggaa gtagcacgtc tcactagtct cgtgcagatg gacagcaccg ctgagcaatg
     3001 gaagcgggta ggcctttggg gcagcggcca atagcagctt tgctccttcg ctttctgggc
     3061 tcagaggctg ggaaggggtg ggtccggggg cgggctcagg ggcgggctca ggggcggggc
     3121 gggcgcccga aggtcctccg gaggcccggc attctgcacg cttcaaaagc gcacgtctgc
     3181 cgcgctgttc tcctcttcct catctccggg cctttcgacc tgcatcccgc caccatgaac
     3241 cggggagtcc cttttaggca cttgcttctg gtgctgcaac tggcgctcct cccagcagcc
     3301 actcagggaa agaaagtggt gctgggcaaa aaaggggata cagtggaact gacctgtaca
     3361 gcttcccaga agaagagcat acaattccac tggaaaaact ccaaccagat aaagattctg
     3421 ggaaattacg gctccttctt atggaaaggt ccatccaagc tgaatgatcg cgctgactca
     3481 agaagaagcc tttgggacca aggaaacttc cccctgatca tcaagaatct taagatagaa
     3541 gactcagata cttacatctg tgaagtggag gaccagaagg aggaggtgca attgctagtg
     3601 ttcggattga ctgccaactc tgacacccac ctgcttcagg ggcagagcct gaccctgacc
     3661 ttggagagcc cccctggtag tagcccctca gtgcaatgta ggagtccaag gggtaaaaac
     3721 atacaggggg ggaagaccct ctccgtgtct cagctggagc tccaggatag tggcacctgg
     3781 acatgcactg tcttgcagaa ccagaagaag gtggagttca aaatagacat cgtggtgcta
     3841 gctttccaga aggcctccag catagtctat aagaaagagg gggaacaggt ggagttctcc
     3901 ttcccactcg cctttacagt tgaaaagctg acgggcagtg gcgagctgtg gtggcaggcg
     3961 gagagggctt cctcctccaa gtcttggatc acctttgacc tgaagaacaa ggaagtgtct
     4021 gtaaaacggg ttacccagga ccctaagctc cagatgggca agaagctccc gctccacctc
     4081 accctgcccc aggccttgcc tcagtatgct ggctctggaa acctcaccct ggcccttgaa
     4141 gcgaaaacag gaaagttgca ccaggaagtg aacctggtgg tgatgagagc cactcagctc
     4201 cagaaaaatt tgacctgtga ggtgtgggga cccacctccc ctaagctgat gctgagcttg
     4261 aaactggaga acaaggaggc aaaggtctcg aagcgggaga aggcggtgtg ggtgctgaac
     4321 cctgaggcgg ggatgtggca gtgtctgctg agtgactcgg gacaggtcct gctggaatcc
     4381 aacatcaagg ttctgcccac atggtcgacc ccggtgcagc caatggccct gattgtgctg
     4441 gggggcgtcg ccggcctcct gctgttcatt gggctaggca tcttcttctg tgtcaggtgc
     4501 cggcaccgaa ggcgccaagc agagcggatg tctcagatca agagactcct cagtgagaag
     4561 aagacctgcc agtgccctca ccggtttcag aagacatgta gccccatttg aaagcttcac
     4621 cagctgaagc ctatagagta cgagccatag ataaaataaa agattttatt tagtctccag
     4681 aaaaaggggg gaatgaaaga ccccacctgt aggtttggca agctagctta agtaacgcca
     4741 ttttgcaagg catggaaaaa tacataactg agaatagaga agttcagatc aaggtcagga
     4801 acagatggaa cagggtcgac cctagagaac catcagatgt ttccagggtg ccccaaggac
     4861 ctgaaatgac cctgtgcctt atttgaacta accaatcagt tcgcttctcg cttctgttcg
     4921 cgcgcttctg ctccccgagc tcaataaaag agcccacaac ccctcactcg gggcgccagt
     4981 cctccgattg actgagtcgc ccgggtaccc gtgtatccaa taaaccctct tgcagttgca
     5041 tccgacttgt ggtctcgctg ttccttggga gggtctcctc tgagtgattg actacccgtc
     5101 agcgggggtc tttcatttgg gggctcgtcc gggatcggga gacccctgcc cagggaccac
     5161 cgacccacca ccgggaggta agctggctgc ctcgcgcgtt tcggtgatga cggtgaaaac
     5221 ctctgacatg tgagcaaaag gccagcaaaa ggccaggaac cgtaaaaagg ccgcgttgct
     5281 ggcgtttttc cataggctcc gcccccctga cgagcatcac aaaaatcgac gctcaagtca
     5341 gaggtggcga aacccgacag gactataaag ataccaggcg tttccccctg gaagctccct
     5401 cgtgcgctct cctgttccga ccctgccgct taccggatac ctgtccgcct ttctcccttc
     5461 gggaagcgtg gcgctttctc atagctcacg ctgtaggtat ctcagttcgg tgtaggtcgt
     5521 tcgctccaag ctgggctgtg tgcacgaacc ccccgttcag cccgaccgct gcgccttatc
     5581 cggtaactat cgtcttgagt ccaacccggt aagacacgac ttatcgccac tggcagcagc
     5641 cactggtaac aggattagca gagcgaggta tgtaggcggt gctacagagt tcttgaagtg
     5701 gtggcctaac tacggctaca ctagaagaac agtatttggt atctgcgctc tgctgaagcc
     5761 agttaccttc ggaaaaagag ttggtagctc ttgatccggc aaacaaacca ccgctggtag
     5821 cggtggtttt tttgtttgca agcagcagat tacgcgcaga aaaaaaggat ctcaagaaga
     5881 tcctttgatc ttttctacgg ggtctgacgc tcagtggaac gaaaactcac gttaagggat
     5941 tttggtcatg agattatcaa aaaggatctt cacctagatc cttttaaatt aaaaatgaag
     6001 ttttaaatca atctaaagta tatatgagta aacttggtct gacagttacc aatgcttaat
     6061 cagtgaggca cctatctcag cgatctgtct atttcgttca tccatagttg cctgactccc
     6121 cgtcgtgtag ataactacga tacgggaggg cttaccatct ggccccagtg ctgcaatgat
     6181 accgcgagac ccacgctcac cggctccaga tttatcagca ataaaccagc cagccggaag
     6241 ggccgagcgc agaagtggtc ctgcaacttt atccgcctcc atccagtcta ttaattgttg
     6301 ccgggaagct agagtaagta gttcgccagt taatagtttg cgcaacgttg ttgccattgc
     6361 tacaggcatc gtggtgtcac gctcgtcgtt tggtatggct tcattcagct ccggttccca
     6421 acgatcaagg cgagttacat gatcccccat gttgtgcaaa aaagcggtta gctccttcgg
     6481 tcctccgatc gttgtcagaa gtaagttggc cgcagtgtta tcactcatgg ttatggcagc
     6541 actgcataat tctcttactg tcatgccatc cgtaagatgc ttttctgtga ctggtgagta
     6601 ctcaaccaag tcattctgag aatagtgtat gcggcgaccg agttgctctt gcccggcgtc
     6661 aatacgggat aataccgcgc cacatagcag aactttaaaa gtgctcatca ttggaaaacg
     6721 ttcttcgggg cgaaaactct caaggatctt accgctgttg agatccagtt cgatgtaacc
     6781 cactcgtgca cccaactgat cttcagcatc ttttactttc accagcgttt ctgggtgagc
     6841 aaaaacagga aggcaaaatg ccgcaaaaaa gggaataagg gcgacacgga aatgttgaat
     6901 actcatactc ttcctttttc aatattattg aagcatttat cagggttatt gtctcatgag
     6961 cggatacata tttgaatgta tttagaaaaa taaacaaata ggggttccgc gcacatttcc
     7021 ccgaaaagtg ccacctgacg tctaagaaac cattattatc atgacattaa cctataaaaa
     7081 taggcgtatc acgaggccct ttcgtctcgc gcgtttcggt gatgacggtg aaaacctctg
     7141 acacatgcag ctcccggaga cggtcacagc ttgtctgtaa gcggatgccg ggagcagaca
     7201 agcccgtcag ggcgcgtcag cgggtgttgg cgggtgtcgg ggctggctta actatgcggc
     7261 atcagagcag attgtactga gagtgcacca tatgcggtgt gaaataccgc acagatgcgt
     7321 aaggagaaaa taccgcatca ggcgccattc gccattcagg ctgcgcaact gttgggaagg
     7381 gcgatcggtg cgggcctctt cgctattacg ccagctggcg aaagggggat gtgctgcaag
     7441 gcgattaagt tgggtaacgc cagggttttc ccagtcacga cgttgtaaaa cgacggcgca
     7501 aggaatggtg catgcaagga gatggcgccc aacagtcccc cggccacggg gcctgccacc
     7561 atacccacgc cgaaacaagc gctcatgagc ccgaagtggc gagcccgatc ttccccatcg
     7621 gtgatgtcgg cgatataggc gccagcaacc gcacctgtgg cgccggtgat gccggccacg
     7681 atgcgtccgg cgtagaggcg attagtccaa tttgttaaag acag
//
